>Addgene plasmid #103340 | LSB-hsa-miR-208b-5p | depositor full sequence | sequence record 195729 | Full Sequence
AATTGAGGGGATAACGCAGGAAAGAACATGTGAGCAAAAGGCCAGCAAAAGGCCAGGAACCGTAAAAAGG
CCGCGTTGCTGGCGTTTTTCCATAGGCTCCGCCCCCCTGACGAGCATCACAAAAATCGACGCTCAAGTCA
GAGGTGGCGAAACCCGACAGGACTATAAAGATACCAGGCGTTTCCCCCTGGAAGCTCCCTCGTGCGCTCT
CCTGTTCCGACCCTGCCGCTTACCGGATACCTGTCCGCCTTTCTCCCTTCGGGAAGCGTGGCGCTTTCTC
ATAGCTCACGCTGTAGGTATCTCAGTTCGGTGTAGGTCGTTCGCTCCAAGCTGGGCTGTGTGCACGAACC
CCCCGTTCAGCCCGACCGCTGCGCCTTATCCGGTAACTATCGTCTTGAGTCCAACCCGGTAAGACACGAC
TTATCGCCACTGGCAGCAGCCACTGGTAACAGGATTAGCAGAGCGAGGTATGTAGGCGGTGCTACAGAGT
TCTTGAAGTGGTGGCCTAACTACGGCTACACTAGAAGAACAGTATTTGGTATCTGCGCTCTGCTGAAGCC
AGTTACCTTCGGAAAAAGAGTTGGTAGCTCTTGATCCGGCAAACAAACCACCGCTGGTAGCGGTGGTTTT
TTTGTTTGCAAGCAGCAGATTACGCGCAGAAAAAAAGGATCTCAAGAAGATCCTTTGATCTTTTCTACGG
GGTCTGACGCTCAGTGGAACGAAAACTCACGTTAAGGGATTTTGGTCATGAGATTATCAAAAAGGATCTT
CACCTAGATCCTTTTAAATTAAAAATGAAGTTTTAAATCAATCTAAAGTATATATGAGTAAACTTGGTCT
GACAGTTACCAATGCTTAATCAGTGAGGCACCTATCTCAGCGATCTGTCTATTTCGTTCATCCATAGTTG
CCTGACTCCCCGTCGTGTAGATAACTACGATACGGGAGGGCTTACCATCTGGCCCCAGTGCTGCAATGAT
ACCGCGAGAACCACGCTCACCGGCTCCAGATTTATCAGCAATAAACCAGCCAGCCGGAAGGGCCGAGCGC
AGAAGTGGTCCTGCAACTTTATCCGCCTCCATCCAGTCTATTAATTGTTGCCGGGAAGCTAGAGTAAGTA
GTTCGCCAGTTAATAGTTTGCGCAACGTTGTTGCCATTGCTACAGGCATCGTGGTGTCACGCTCGTCGTT
TGGTATGGCTTCATTCAGCTCCGGTTCCCAACGATCAAGGCGAGTTACATGATCCCCCATGTTGTGCAAA
AAAGCGGTTAGCTCCTTCGGTCCTCCGATCGTTGTCAGAAGTAAGTTGGCCGCAGTGTTATCACTCATGG
TTATGGCAGCACTGCATAATTCTCTTACTGTCATGCCATCCGTAAGATGCTTTTCTGTGACTGGTGAGTA
CTCAACCAAGTCATTCTGAGAATAGTGTATGCGGCGACCGAGTTGCTCTTGCCCGGCGTCAATACGGGAT
AATACCGCGCCACATAGCAGAACTTTAAAAGTGCTCATCATTGGAAAACGTTCTTCGGGGCGAAAACTCT
CAAGGATCTTACCGCTGTTGAGATCCAGTTCGATGTAACCCACTCGTGCACCCAACTGATCTTCAGCATC
TTTTACTTTCACCAGCGTTTCTGGGTGAGCAAAAACAGGAAGGCAAAATGCCGCAAAAAAGGGAATAAGG
GCGACACGGAAATGTTGAATACTCATACTCTTCCTTTTTCAATATTATTGAAGCATTTATCAGGGTTATT
GTCTCATGAGCGGATACATATTTGAATGTAGCTCCGAATTTCTCGAGGGCTTGTCGACGACGGCGGTCTC
CGTCGTCAGGATCATGAATTCGACCCGCCTGCCACCATGACCGAGTACAAGCCCACGGTGCGCCTCGCCA
CCCGCGACGACGTCCCCCGGGCCGTACGCACCCTCGCCGCCGCGTTCGCCGACTACCCCGCCACGCGCCA
CACCGTCGACCCGGACCGCCACATCGAGCGGGTCACCGAGCTGCAAGAACTCTTCCTCACGCGCGTCGGG
CTCGACATCGGCAAGGTGTGGGTCGCGGACGACGGCGCCGCGGTGGCGGTCTGGACCACGCCGGAGAGCG
TCGAAGCGGGGGCGGTGTTCGCCGAGATCGGCCCGCGCATGGCCGAGTTGAGCGGTTCCCGGCTGGCCGC
GCAGCAACAGATGGAAGGCCTCCTGGCGCCGCACCGGCCCAAGGAGCCCGCGTGGTTCCTGGCCACCGTC
GGCGTCTCGCCCGACCACCAGGGCAAGGGTCTGGGCAGCGCCGTCGTGCTCCCCGGAGTGGAGGCGGCCG
AGCGCGCCGGGGTGCCCGCCTTCCTGGAGACATCCGCGCCCCGCAACCTCCCCTTCTACGAGCGGCTCGG
CTTCACCGTCACCGCCGACGTCGAGGTGCCCGAAGGACCGCGCACCTGGTGCATGACCCGCAAGCCCGGT
GCCTGATACGCGTGAATTCACTCCTCAGGTGCAGGCTGCCTATCAGAAGGTGGTGGCTGGTGTGGCCAAT
GCCCTGGCTCACAAATACCACTGAGATCTTTTTCCCTCTGCCAAAAATTATGGGGACATCATGAAGCCCC
TTGAGCATCTGACTTCTGGCTAATAAAGGAAATTTATTTTCATTGCAATAGTGTGTTGGAATTTTTTGTG
TCTCTCACTCGGAAGGACATATGGGAGGGCAAATCATTTAAAACATCAGAATGAGTATTTGGTTTAGAGT
TTGGCAACATATGCCCATATGCTGGCTGCCATGAACAAAGGTTGGCTATAAAGAGGTCATCAGTATATGA
AACAGCCCCCTGCTGTCCATTCCTTATTCCATAGAAAAGCCTTGACTTGAGGTTAGATTTTTTTTATATT
TTGTTTTGTGTTATTTTTTTCTTTAACATCCCTAAAATTTTCCTTACATGTTTTACTAGCCAGATTTTTC
CTCCTCTCCTGACTACTCCCAGTCATAGCTGTCCCTCTTCTCTTATGGAGATCCCTCGACCTGCAGCCCA
AGCTTGAATTCTCTAGAATTACCCTGTTATCCCTATGCTTGGTTTACCGAGCTCTTATTGGTTTTCAAAC
TTCATTGACTGTGCCCAACGCGCCTGGGAGCTCACGGGGACAGCCCCCCCCCAAAGCCCCCAGGGATGTA
ATTACGTCCCTCCCCCGCTAGGGGGCAGCAGCGAGCCGCCCGGGGCTCCGCTCCGGTCCGGCGCTCCCCC
CGCATCCCCGAGCCGGCAGCGTGCGGGGACAGCCCGGGCACGGGGAAGGTGGCACGGGATCGCTTTCCTC
TGAACGCTTCTCGCTGCTCTTTGAGCCTGCAGACACCTGGGGGGATACGGGGAAAAAGCTAGGCTGAAAG
ACCGGTTCTTAGAATGACACGCGCCTGGGAGCTCACGGGGACAGCCCCCCCCCAAAGCCCCCAGGGATGT
AATTACGTCCCTCCCCCGCTAGGGGGCAGCAGCGAGCCGCCCGGGGCTCCGCTCCGGTCCGGCGCTCCCC
CCGCATCCCCGAGCCGGCAGCGTGCGGGGACAGCCCGGGCACGGGGAAGGTGGCACGGGATCGCTTTCCT
CTGAACGCTTCTCGCTGCTCTTTGAGCCTGCAGACACCTGGGGGGATACGGGGAAAAAGCTAACTTCTGA
GACGACAACTTTGTATAGAAAAGTTGGCTCCGAATTCGCCCTTGACAGCAGAGATCCAGTTTGGTTAATT
AATTGGCTCCGGTGCCCGTCAGTGGGCAGAGCGCACATCGCCCACAGTCCCCGAGAAGTTGTGGGGAGGG
GTCGGCAATTGAACCGGTGCCTAGAGAAGGTGGCGCGGGGTAAACTGGGAAAGTGATGTCGTGTACTGGC
TCCGCCTTTTTCCCGAGGGTGGGGGAGAACCGTATATAAGTGCAGTAGTCGCCGTGAACGTTCTTTTTCG
CAACGGGTTTGCCGCCAGAACACAGGTAAGTGCCGTGTGTGGTTCCCGCGGGCCTGGCCTCTTTACGGGT
TATGGCCCTTGCGTGCCTTGAATTACTTCCACCTGGCTGCAGTACGTGATTCTTGATCCCGAGCTTCGGG
TTGGAAGTGGGTGGGAGAGTTCGAGGCCTTGCGCTTAAGGAGCCCCTTCGCCTCGTGCTTGAGTTGAGGC
CTGGCCTGGGCGCTGGGGCCGCCGCGTGCGAATCTGGTGGCACCTTCGCGCCTGTCTCGCTGCTTTCGAT
AAGTCTCTAGCCATTTAAAATTTTTGATGACCTGCTGCGACGCTTTTTTTCTGGCAAGATAGTCTTGTAA
ATGCGGGCCAAGATCTGCACACTGGTATTTCGGTTTTTGGGGCCGCGGGCGGCGACGGGGCCCGTGCGTC
CCAGCGCACATGTTCGGCGAGGCGGGGCCTGCGAGCGCGGCCACCGAGAATCGGACGGGGGTAGTCTCAA
GCTGGCCGGCCTGCTCTGGTGCCTGGCCTCGCGCCGCCGTGTATCGCCCCGCCCTGGGCGGCAAGGCTGG
CCCGGTCGGCACCAGTTGCGTGAGCGGAAAGATGGCCGCTTCCCGGCCCTGCTGCAGGGAGCTCAAAATG
GAGGACGCGGCGCTCGGGAGAGCGGGCGGGTGAGTCACCCACACAAAGGAAAAGGGCCTTTCCGTCCTCA
GCCGTCGCTTCATGTGACTCCACGGAGTACCGGGCGCCGTCCAGGCACCTCGATTAGTTCTCGAGCTTTT
GGAGTACGTCGTCTTTAGGTTGGGGGGAGGGGTTTTATGCGATGGAGTTTCCCCACACTGAGTGGGTGGA
GACTGAAGTTAGGCCAGCTTGGCACTTGATGTAATTCTCCTTGGAATTTGCCCTTTTTGAGTTTGGATCT
TGGTTCATTCTCAAGCCTCAGACAGTGGTTCAAAGTTTTTTTCTTCCATTTCAGGTGTCGTGAGAAGGGC
GAATTCGACCCAAGTTTGTACAAAAAAGCAGGCTGGATCCAGGTGCCACCATGGTGAGCGAGCTGATTAA
GGAGAACATGCACATGAAGCTGTACATGGAGGGCACCGTGAACAACCACCACTTCAAGTGCACATCCGAG
GGCGAAGGCAAGCCCTACGAGGGCACCCAGACCATGAGAATCAAGGCGGTCGAGGGCGGCCCTCTCCCCT
TCGCCTTCGACATCCTGGCTACCAGCTTCATGTACGGCAGCAAAACCTTCATCAACCACACCCAGGGCAT
CCCCGACTTCTTTAAGCAGTCCTTCCCCGAGGGCTTCACATGGGAGAGAGTCACCACATACGAAGATGGG
GGCGTGCTGACCGCTACCCAGGACACCAGCCTCCAGGACGGCTGCCTCATCTACAACGTCAAGATCAGAG
GGGTGAACTTCCCATCCAACGGCCCTGTGATGCAGAAGAAAACACTCGGCTGGGAGGCCTCCACCGAGAC
ACTGTACCCCGCTGACGGCGGCCTGGAAGGCAGAGCCGACATGGCCCTGAAGCTCGTGGGCGGGGGCCAC
CTGATCTGCAACCTTAAGACCACATACAGATCCAAGAAACCCGCTAAGAACCTCAAGATGCCCGGCGTCT
ACTATGTGGACAGGAGACTGGAAAGAATCAAGGAGGCCGACAAAGAGACATACGTCGAGCAGCACGAGGT
GGCTGTGGCCAGATACTGCGACCTCCCTAGCAAACTGGGGCACAAACTTAATTGAGAATTCTACCACCCA
GCTTTCTTGTACAAAGTGGTACGTCTCAAGACCAGAGGTCTCTGCTTCACGGTCCACATAATTCGAGCAA
AAAGCTTACATAATTCGAGCAAAAAGCTTACATAATTCGAGCAAAAAGCTTACATAATTCGAGCAAAAAG
CTTCAACCAGAAGAGACCTGTGCTTCACTCCTCAGGTGCAGGCTGCCTATCAGAAGGTGGTGGCTGGTGT
GGCCAATGCCCTGGCTCACAAATACCACTGAGATCTTTTTCCCTCTGCCAAAAATTATGGGGACATCATG
AAGCCCCTTGAGCATCTGACTTCTGGCTAATAAAGGAAATTTATTTTCATTGCAATAGTGTGTTGGAATT
TTTTGTGTCTCTCACTCGGAAGGACATATGGGAGGGCAAATCATTTAAAACATCAGAATGAGTATTTGGT
TTAGAGTTTGGCAACATATGCCCATATGCTGGCTGCCATGAACAAAGGTTGGCTATAAAGAGGTCATCAG
TATATGAAACAGCCCCCTGCTGTCCATTCCTTATTCCATAGAAAAGCCTTGACTTGAGGTTAGATTTTTT
TTATATTTTGTTTTGTGTTATTTTTTTCTTTAACATCCCTAAAATTTTCCTTACATGTTTTACTAGCCAG
ATTTTTCCTCCTCTCCTGACTACTCCCAGTCATAGCTGTCCCTCTTCTCTTATGGAGATCCCGAGCGGTG
CGTTTTTATGCTTGTAGTATTGTATAATGTTTTTAAGATCCAAGCTTCTGACCTCTTCTCTTCCTCCCAC
AGGGCCTCGAGACAATTGCATCGATGGTACCAGTGAAAGTCTGCAATGAATTCGAGTTGGCGCGCCTGTC
ATTCTAAATCTCTCTTTCAGCCTAAAGCTTTTTCCCCGTATCCCCCCAGGTGTCTGCAGGCTCAAAGAGC
AGCGAGAAGCGTTCAGAGGAAAGCGATCCCGTGCCACCTTCCCCGTGCCCGGGCTGTCCCCGCACGCTGC
CGGCTCGGGGATGCGGGGGGAGCGCCGGACCGGAGCGGAGCCCCGGGCGGCTCGCTGCTGCCCCCTAGCG
GGGGAGGGACGTAATTACATCCCTGGGGGCTTTGGGAGGGGGCTGTCCCCGTGAGCTCCCAGGCGCGCCT
GTCATTCTAAATCTCTCTTTCAGCCTAAAGCTTTTTCCCCGTATCCCCCCAGGTGTCTGCAGGCTCAAAG
AGCAGCGAGAAGCGTTCAGAGGAAAGCGATCCCGTGCCACCTTCCCCGTGCCCGGGCTGTCCCCGCACGC
TGCCGGCTCGGGGATGCGGGGGGAGCGCCGGACCGGAGCGGAGCCCCGGGCGGCTCGCTGCTGCCCCCTA
GCGGGGGAGGGACGTAATTACATCCCTGGGGGCTTTGGGGGGGGGCTGTCCCCGTGAGCTCCCAGGCGCG
CCAACTCGGTACCGTATCGATGTCGACGTTAACGCTAGTGATATCAACTTTGTATAGAAAAGTTGGCTCC
GAATTCGCCCTTGACAGCAGAGATCCAGTTTGGTTAATTAATTGGCTCCGGTGCCCGTCAGTGGGCAGAG
CGCACATCGCCCACAGTCCCCGAGAAGTTGTGGGGAGGGGTCGGCAATTGAACCGGTGCCTAGAGAAGGT
GGCGCGGGGTAAACTGGGAAAGTGATGTCGTGTACTGGCTCCGCCTTTTTCCCGAGGGTGGGGGAGAACC
GTATATAAGTGCAGTAGTCGCCGTGAACGTTCTTTTTCGCAACGGGTTTGCCGCCAGAACACAGGTAAGT
GCCGTGTGTGGTTCCCGCGGGCCTGGCCTCTTTACGGGTTATGGCCCTTGCGTGCCTTGAATTACTTCCA
CCTGGCTGCAGTACGTGATTCTTGATCCCGAGCTTCGGGTTGGAAGTGGGTGGGAGAGTTCGAGGCCTTG
CGCTTAAGGAGCCCCTTCGCCTCGTGCTTGAGTTGAGGCCTGGCCTGGGCGCTGGGGCCGCCGCGTGCGA
ATCTGGTGGCACCTTCGCGCCTGTCTCGCTGCTTTCGATAAGTCTCTAGCCATTTAAAATTTTTGATGAC
CTGCTGCGACGCTTTTTTTCTGGCAAGATAGTCTTGTAAATGCGGGCCAAGATCTGCACACTGGTATTTC
GGTTTTTGGGGCCGCGGGCGGCGACGGGGCCCGTGCGTCCCAGCGCACATGTTCGGCGAGGCGGGGCCTG
CGAGCGCGGCCACCGAGAATCGGACGGGGGTAGTCTCAAGCTGGCCGGCCTGCTCTGGTGCCTGGCCTCG
CGCCGCCGTGTATCGCCCCGCCCTGGGCGGCAAGGCTGGCCCGGTCGGCACCAGTTGCGTGAGCGGAAAG
ATGGCCGCTTCCCGGCCCTGCTGCAGGGAGCTCAAAATGGAGGACGCGGCGCTCGGGAGAGCGGGCGGGT
GAGTCACCCACACAAAGGAAAAGGGCCTTTCCGTCCTCAGCCGTCGCTTCATGTGACTCCACGGAGTACC
GGGCGCCGTCCAGGCACCTCGATTAGTTCTCGAGCTTTTGGAGTACGTCGTCTTTAGGTTGGGGGGAGGG
GTTTTATGCGATGGAGTTTCCCCACACTGAGTGGGTGGAGACTGAAGTTAGGCCAGCTTGGCACTTGATG
TAATTCTCCTTGGAATTTGCCCTTTTTGAGTTTGGATCTTGGTTCATTCTCAAGCCTCAGACAGTGGTTC
AAAGTTTTTTTCTTCCATTTCAGGTGTCGTGAGAAGGGCGAATTCGACCCAAGTTTGTACAAAAAAGCAG
GCTCGCCACCATGGTGAGCAAGGGCGAGGAGCTGTTCACCGGGGTGGTGCCCATCCTGGTCGAGCTGGAC
GGCGACGTAAACGGCCACAAGTTCAGCGTGAGGGGCGAGGGCGAGGGCGATGCCACCAACGGCAAGCTGA
CCCTGAAGTTCATCTGCACCACCGGCAAGCTGCCCGTGCCCTGGCCCACCCTCGTGACCACCCTGAGCCA
CGGCGTGCAGTGCTTCGCCCGCTACCCCGACCACATGAAGCAGCACGACTTCTTCAAGTCCGCCATGCCC
GAAGGCTACGTCCAGGAGCGCACCATCTTCTTCAAGGACGACGGCACCTACAAGACCCGCGCCGAGGTGA
AGTTCGAGGGCGACACCCTAGTGAACCGCATCGAGCTGAAGGGCGTCGACTTCAAGGAGGACGGCAACAT
CCTGGGGCACAAGCTGGAGTACAACTTCAACAGCCACAACATCTATATCATGGCCGTCAAGCAGAAGAAC
GGCATCAAGGTGAACTTCAAGATCCGCCACAACGTGGAGGACGGCAGCGTGCAGCTCGCCGACCACTACC
AGCAGAACACCCCCATCGGCGACGGCCCCGTGCTGCTGCCCGACAGCCACTACCTGAGCACCCAGTCCGT
GCTGAGCAAAGACCCCAACGAGAAGCGCGATCACATGGTCCTGCTGGAGTTCCGCACCGCCGCCGGGATC
ACTCTCGGCATGGACGAGCTGTACAAGTAATACCACCCAGCTTTCTTGTACAAAGTGGTACGCGTGAATT
CACTCCTCAGGTGCAGGCTGCCTATCAGAAGGTGGTGGCTGGTGTGGCCAATGCCCTGGCTCACAAATAC
CACTGAGATCTTTTTCCCTCTGCCAAAAATTATGGGGACATCATGAAGCCCCTTGAGCATCTGACTTCTG
GCTAATAAAGGAAATTTATTTTCATTGCAATAGTGTGTTGGAATTTTTTGTGTCTCTCACTCGGAAGGAC
ATATGGGAGGGCAAATCATTTAAAACATCAGAATGAGTATTTGGTTTAGAGTTTGGCAACATATGCCCAT
ATGCTGGCTGCCATGAACAAAGGTTGGCTATAAAGAGGTCATCAGTATATGAAACAGCCCCCTGCTGTCC
ATTCCTTATTCCATAGAAAAGCCTTGACTTGAGGTTAGATTTTTTTTATATTTTGTTTTGTGTTATTTTT
TTCTTTAACATCCCTAAAATTTTCCTTACATGTTTTACTAGCCAGATTTTTCCTCCTCTCCTGACTACTC
CCAGTCATAGCTGTCCCTCTTCTCTTATGGAGATCCCTCGACCTGCAGCCCAAGCTTGGCGTAATCATGG
TCATAGCTGTTTCCTGTGTGAAATTGTTATCCGCTCACAATTCCACACAACATACGAGCCGGAAGCATAA
AGTGTAAAGCCTGGGGTGCCTAATGAGTGAGCTAACTCACATTAATTGCGTTGCGCTCACTGCCCGCTTT
CCAGTCGGGAAACCTGTCGTGCCAGCGGATCGACAGTACTAAGCTTGGTCTAATACCCAATCTCTCGTCT
TATCCAGATGTTTTATACGCCTCTGGCCCGTGTCTCAAAATCTCTGATGTTACATTGCACAAGATAAAAT
AATATCATCATGAACAATAAAACTGTCTGCTTACATAAACAGTAATACAAGGGGTGTTATGAGCCATATT
CAACGGGAAACGTCGAGGCCGCGATTAAATTCCAACATGGATGCTGATTTATATGGGTATAAATGGGCTC
GCGATAATGTCGGGCAATCAGGTGCGACAATCTATCGCTTGTATGGGAAGCCCGATGCGCCAGAGTTGTT
TCTGAAACATGGCAAAGGTAGCGTTGCCAATGATGTTACAGATGAGATGGTCAGACTAAACTGGCTGACG
GAATTTATGCCTCTTCCGACCATCAAGCATTTTATCCGTACTCCTGATGATGCATGGTTACTCACCACTG
CGATCCCCGGAAAAACAGCATTCCAGGTATTAGAAGAATATCCTGATTCAGGTGAAAATATTGTTGATGC
GCTGGCAGTGTTCCTGCGCCGGTTGCATTCGATTCCTGTTTGTAATTGTCCTTTTAACAGCGATCGCGTA
TTTCGTCTCGCTCAGGCGCAATCACGAATGAATAACGGTTTGGTTGATGCGAGTGATTTTGATGACGAGC
GTAATGGCTGGCCTGTTGAACAAGTCTGGAAAGAAATGCATAAACTTTTGCCATTCTCACCGGATTCAGT
CGTCACTCATGGTGATTTCTCACTTGATAACCTTATTTTTGACGAGGGGAAATTAATAGGTTGTATTGAT
GTTGGACGAGTCGGAATCGCAGACCGATACCAGGATCTTGCCATCCTATGGAACTGCCTCGGTGAGTTTT
CTCCTTCATTACAGAAACGGCTTTTTCAAAAATATGGTATTGATAATCCTGATATGAATAAATTGCAGTT
TCATTTGATGCTCGATGAGTTTTTCTAATCAGAATTGGTTAATTGGTTGTAACACTGGCAGAGCATTACG
CTGACTTGACGGGACGGCGCAAGCTCATGACCAAAATCCCTTAACGTGAGTTACGCGTCGTTCCACTGAG
CGTCAGAGGTATCACTAGTATTACAGAGGTAAGTTATAACAGTCGCCTAACCC
Features (pLannotate 1.2.2; 28 found; start..end, strand, type, name):
     87..675     -  rep_origin     ori: high-copy-number ColE1/pMB1/pBR322/pUC origin of replication
    846..1706    -  CDS            AmpR: β-lactamase; bla; confers resistance to ampicillin, carbenicillin, and related antibiotics
   1707..1778    -  promoter       AmpR promoter: bla
   1857..2456    +  CDS            PuroR: puromycin N-acetyltransferase; pac from Streptomyces alboniger; confers resistance to puromycin
   2461..2541    +  CDS            HBB (fragment): HBB_PONPY - Experimental evidence at transcript level: Swiss-Prot protein existence level 2. Involved in oxygen transport from the lung to the various peripheral tissues. From Pongo pygmaeus (Bornean orangutan).
   2612..2667    +  polyA_signal   β-globin poly(A) signal: rabbit β-globin polyadenylation signal (Gil and Proudfoot, 1987)
   3646..3666    +  protein_bind   attB4: mutant version of attB; core recombination site for the Gateway® BP reaction BP Clonase™
   3734..3945    +  promoter       EF-1α core promoter: core promoter for human elongation factor EF-1α
   3946..4884    +  intron         EF-1α intron A: intron upstream of the start codon of human EF-1α
   4911..4931    +  protein_bind   attB1: mutant version of attB; core recombination site for the Gateway® BP reaction BP Clonase™
   4951..5646    +  CDS            mKate2: mKate2 is a basic (constitutively fluorescent) red fluorescent protein published in 2009, derived from Entacmaea quadricolor. It is reported to be a rapidly-maturing monomer with moderate acid sensitivity.
   5666..5690    -  protein_bind   attB2: mutant version of attB; recombination site for the Gateway® BP reaction BP Clonase™
   5834..5908    +  CDS            HBB (fragment): HBB_PONPY - Experimental evidence at transcript level: Swiss-Prot protein existence level 2. Involved in oxygen transport from the lung to the various peripheral tissues. From Pongo pygmaeus (Bornean orangutan).
   5979..6034    +  polyA_signal   β-globin poly(A) signal: rabbit β-globin polyadenylation signal (Gil and Proudfoot, 1987)
   6418..6443    +  misc_feature   SA: splice acceptor site
   7115..7135    +  protein_bind   attB4: mutant version of attB; core recombination site for the Gateway® BP reaction BP Clonase™
   7203..7414    +  promoter       EF-1α core promoter: core promoter for human elongation factor EF-1α
   7415..8353    +  intron         EF-1α intron A: intron upstream of the start codon of human EF-1α
   8380..8400    +  protein_bind   attB1: mutant version of attB; core recombination site for the Gateway® BP reaction BP Clonase™
   8411..9127    +  CDS            EBFP2: EBFP2 is a basic (constitutively fluorescent) blue fluorescent protein published in 2007, derived from Aequorea victoria. It is reported to be a rapidly-maturing monomer with moderate acid sensitivity.
   9135..9159    -  protein_bind   attB2: mutant version of attB; recombination site for the Gateway® BP reaction BP Clonase™
   9163..9243    +  CDS            HBB (fragment): HBB_PONPY - Experimental evidence at transcript level: Swiss-Prot protein existence level 2. Involved in oxygen transport from the lung to the various peripheral tissues. From Pongo pygmaeus (Bornean orangutan).
   9314..9369    +  polyA_signal   β-globin poly(A) signal: rabbit β-globin polyadenylation signal (Gil and Proudfoot, 1987)
   9752..9774    -  protein_bind   lac operator (fragment): The lac repressor binds to the lac operator to inhibit transcription in E. coli. This inhibition can be relieved by adding lactose or isopropyl-β-D-thiogalactopyranoside (IPTG). lac repressor encoded by lacI
   9778..9808    -  promoter       lac promoter: promoter for the E. coli lac operon
   9823..9844    -  protein_bind   CAP binding site: CAP binding activates transcription in the presence of cAMP. E. coli catabolite activator protein
   9857..9896    -  CDS            lacI (fragment): lac repressor; lacI; The lac repressor binds to the lac operator to inhibit transcription in E. coli. This inhibition can be relieved by adding lactose or isopropyl-β-D-thiogalactopyranoside (IPTG).
  10069..10878   +  CDS            KanR: aminoglycoside phosphotransferase; aph(3')-Ia; confers resistance to kanamycin in bacteria or G418 (Geneticin®) in eukaryotes
