[The description below was written by a language model from this plasmid's Addgene catalogue record and pLannotate feature annotations shown in this document.]
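Description:
LSB-hsa-miR-208b-5p is a mammalian expression and synthetic-biology plasmid built on the Low Sensor Backbone (LSB). It is designed to report the activity of the human microRNA miR-208b-5p by fluorescence. The depositor sequence is about 11 kb. It replicates in E. coli from a high-copy ColE1/pUC-type origin and carries both AmpR (β-lactamase) and KanR (aph(3')-Ia) markers, matching the dual ampicillin and kanamycin selection in the record. A puromycin N-acetyltransferase gene followed by a rabbit β-globin poly(A) signal allows selection in mammalian cells, although the feature table does not annotate a mammalian promoter directly upstream of it.

The payload is two parallel transcription units. Each is driven by the human EF-1α core promoter with its intron A, flanked by Gateway attB4/attB1/attB2 scars, and terminated by a β-globin 3' region and poly(A) signal. One unit encodes the red fluorescent protein mKate2. According to the catalogue entry, the miR-208b-5p target sequence sits in this unit's 3' UTR, but the target itself is not annotated in the feature table. The other unit encodes the blue protein EBFP2 and has no target site, so it serves as an internal reference for plasmid dose and expression. When miR-208b-5p is active in the transfected cell, the mKate2 transcript is repressed, and the fall in mKate2 relative to EBFP2 gives a ratiometric measure of miRNA activity.

The depositor notes that the repeated poly(A) elements make the plasmid inherently unstable, and that the physical plasmid has short insertions flanking the puromycin coding region that do not affect puromycin selection.
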