Addgene plasmid #103340: LSB-hsa-miR-208b-5p
Purpose: Used to sense miRNA activity using fluorescence based tools. hsa-miR-208b-5p target in 3' UTR of of mKate. miRNA activity can be measured by the repression of mKate2 relative to EBFP2 fluorescent proteins . Plasmid is inherently unstable; please see Depositor Comments
Depositing lab: Ron Weiss. Depositing organization: Massachusetts Institute of Technology. Publication: A mixed antagonistic/synergistic miRNA repression model enables accurate predictions of multi-input miRNA sensor activity. Gam JJ, Babb J, Weiss R. Nat Commun. 2018 Jun 22;9(1):2430. doi: 10.1038/s41467-018-04575-0. PubMed 29934631.
Backbone
  Vector backbone: Low Sensor Backbone (LSB)
  Vector type: Mammalian Expression, Synthetic Biology
Growth in bacteria
  Bacterial resistance: Ampicillin and Kanamycin, 100 & 50 μg/mL
  Growth temperature: 30°C
  Growth strain: NEB Stable
  Copy number: High Copy
Gene/Insert
  Gene/Insert name: hsa-miR-208b-5p target
  Species: H. sapiens (human)
  Entrez Gene: MIR208B (a.k.a. MIRN208B, mir-208b)
  Promoter: EF-1a
  Cloning method: Gibson Cloning
Terms and licenses: Academic/Nonprofit Terms; Industry Terms: Not Available to Industry
Depositor comments: Please note that this plasmid is inherently unstable due to a repeating poly A element. We recommend performing a diagnostic digest on multiple colonies upon receipt. The depositors would like to note the presence of several discrepancies between the depositor sequence and physical plasmid sequence. In particular, the sequences upstream and downstream of the puromycin coding region have 10 bp insertions which do not affect the ability to perform puromycin selection. The sequences for those regions within the physical plasmids are as follows: Upstream of Puro: GAATTCGACCGCCTGTCTCAAGGTGCCACC; Downstream of Puro: GCTTTGAGACTACGCGTGAATTCACTCCTC.
How to cite: LSB-hsa-miR-208b-5p was a gift from Ron Weiss (Addgene plasmid # 103340 ; http://n2t.net/addgene:103340 ; RRID:Addgene_103340)
