>Addgene plasmid #103340 | LSB-hsa-miR-208b-5p | depositor partial sequence | sequence record 195730 | hsa-miR-208b-5p target
ACATAATTCGAGCAAAAAGCTT
