>Addgene plasmid #103340 | LSB-hsa-miR-208b-5p | addgene partial sequence | sequence record 272194 | mKate2-F 5'-ACCCGCTAAGAACCTCAAGA-3'
CATACGTCGAGCAGCACGAGGTGGCTGTGGCCAGATACTGCGACCTCCCTAGCAAACTGGGGCACAAACT
TAATTGAGAATTCTACCACCCAGCTTTCTTGTACAAAGTGGTACGTCTCAAGACCAGAGGTCTCTGCTTC
ACGGTCCACATAATTCGAGCAAAAAGCTTACATAATTCGAGCAAAAAGCTTACATAATTCGAGCAAAAAG
CTTACATAATTCGAGCAAAAAGCTTCAACCAGAAGAGACCTGTGCTTCACTCCTCAGGTGCAGGCTGCCT
ATCAGAAGGTGGTGGCTGGTGTGGCCAATGCCCTGGCTCACAAATACCACTGAGATCTTTTTCCCTCTGC
CAAAAATTATGGGGACATCATGAAGCCCCTTGAGCATCTGACTTCTGGCTAATAAAGGAAATTTATTTTC
ATTGCAATAGTGTGTTGGAATTTTTTGTGTCTCTCACTCGGAAGGACATATGGGAGGGCAAATCATTTAA
AACATCAGAATGAGTATTTGGTTTAGAGTTTGGCAACATATGCCCATATGCTGGCTGCCATGAACAAAGG
TTGGCTATAAAGAGGTCATCAGTATATGAAACAGCCCCC
